>Addgene plasmid #142601 | TFORF0357 | addgene full sequence | sequence record 395993 | Addgene NGS Result
TTAATGTAGTCTTATGCAATACTCTTGTAGTCTTGCAACATGGTAACGATGAGTTAGCAACATGCCTTAC
AAGGAGAGAAAAAGCACCGTGCATGCCGATTGGTGGAAGTAAGGTGGTACGATCGTGCCTTATTAGGAAG
GCAACAGACGGGTCTGACATGGATTGGACGAACCACTGAATTGCCGCATTGCAGAGATATTGTATTTAAG
TGCCTAGCTCGATACATAAACGGGTCTCTCTGGTTAGACCAGATCTGAGCCTGGGAGCTCTCTGGCTAAC
TAGGGAACCCACTGCTTAAGCCTCAATAAAGCTTGCCTTGAGTGCTTCAAGTAGTGTGTGCCCGTCTGTT
GTGTGACTCTGGTAACTAGAGATCCCTCAGACCCTTTTAGTCAGTGTGGAAAATCTCTAGCAGTGGCGCC
CGAACAGGGACTTGAAAGCGAAAGGGAAACCAGAGGAGCTCTCTCGACGCAGGACTCGGCTTGCTGAAGC
GCGCACGGCAAGAGGCGAGGGGCGGCGACTGGTGAGTACGCCAAAAATTTTGACTAGCGGAGGCTAGAAG
GAGAGAGATGGGTGCGAGAGCGTCAGTATTAAGCGGGGGAGAATTAGATCGCGATGGGAAAAAATTCGGT
TAAGGCCAGGGGGAAAGAAAAAATATAAATTAAAACATATAGTATGGGCAAGCAGGGAGCTAGAACGATT
CGCAGTTAATCCTGGCCTGTTAGAAACATCAGAAGGCTGTAGACAAATACTGGGACAGCTACAACCATCC
CTTCAGACAGGATCAGAAGAACTTAGATCATTATATAATACAGTAGCAACCCTCTATTGTGTGCATCAAA
GGATAGAGATAAAAGACACCAAGGAAGCTTTAGACAAGATAGAGGAAGAGCAAAACAAAAGTAAGACCAC
CGCACAGCAAGCGGCCGCTGATCTTCAGACCTGGAGGAGGAGATATGAGGGACAATTGGAGAAGTGAATT
ATATAAATATAAAGTAGTAAAAATTGAACCATTAGGAGTAGCACCCACCAAGGCAAAGAGAAGAGTGGTG
CAGAGAGAAAAAAGAGCAGTGGGAATAGGAGCTTTGTTCCTTGGGTTCTTGGGAGCAGCAGGAAGCACTA
TGGGCGCAGCGTCAATGACGCTGACGGTACAGGCCAGACAATTATTGTCTGGTATAGTGCAGCAGCAGAA
CAATTTGCTGAGGGCTATTGAGGCGCAACAGCATCTGTTGCAACTCACAGTCTGGGGCATCAAGCAGCTC
CAGGCAAGAATCCTGGCTGTGGAAAGATACCTAAAGGATCAACAGCTCCTGGGGATTTGGGGTTGCTCTG
GAAAACTCATTTGCACCACTGCTGTGCCTTGGAATGCTAGTTGGAGTAATAAATCTCTGGAACAGATTTG
GAATCACACGACCTGGATGGAGTGGGACAGAGAAATTAACAATTACACAAGCTTAATACACTCCTTAATT
GAAGAATCGCAAAACCAGCAAGAAAAGAATGAACAAGAATTATTGGAATTAGATAAATGGGCAAGTTTGT
GGAATTGGTTTAACATAACAAATTGGCTGTGGTATATAAAATTATTCATAATGATAGTAGGAGGCTTGGT
AGGTTTAAGAATAGTTTTTGCTGTACTTTCTATAGTGAATAGAGTTAGGCAGGGATATTCACCATTATCG
TTTCAGACCCACCTCCCAACCCCGAGGGGACCCATGCATTGCATCTCAATTAGTCAGCAACCAGGTGTGG
AAAGTCCCCAGGCTCCCCAGCAGGCAGAAGTATGCAAAGCATGCGTCTCAATTAGTCAGCAACCATAGTC
CCGCCCCTAACTCCGCCCATCCCGCCCCTAACTCCGCCCAGTTCCGCCCATTCTCCGCCCCATGGCTGAC
TAATTTTTTTTATTTATGCAGAGGCCGAGGCCGCCTCGGCCTCTGAGCTATTCCAGAAGTAGTGAGGAGG
CTTTTTTGGAGGCCTAGGCTTTTGCAAAAAGCTTTCTAGAGGTACCACCGGAGCTTACCATGACCGAGTA
CAAGCCCACGGTGCGCCTCGCCACCCGCGACGACGTCCCCAGGGCCGTACGCACCCTCGCCGCCGCGTTC
GCCGACTACCCCGCCACGCGCCACACCGTCGATCCGGACCGCCACATCGAGCGGGTCACCGAGCTGCAAG
AACTCTTCCTCACGCGCGTCGGGCTCGACATCGGCAAGGTGTGGGTCGCGGACGACGGCGCCGCCGTGGC
GGTCTGGACCACGCCGGAGAGCGTCGAAGCGGGGGCGGTGTTCGCCGAGATCGGCCCGCGCATGGCCGAG
TTGAGCGGTTCCCGGCTGGCCGCGCAGCAACAGATGGAAGGCCTCCTGGCGCCGCACCGGCCCAAGGAGC
CCGCGTGGTTCCTGGCCACCGTCGGCGTCTCGCCCGACCACCAGGGCAAGGGTCTGGGCAGCGCCGTCGT
GCTCCCCGGAGTGGAGGCGGCCGAGCGCGCCGGGGTGCCCGCCTTCCTGGAGACCTCCGCGCCCCGCAAC
CTCCCCTTCTACGAGCGGCTCGGCTTCACCGTCACCGCCGACGTCGAGGTGCCCGAAGGACCGCGCACCT
GGTGCATGACCCGCAAGCCCGGTGCCAGTTAACGAATTCTAGATCTTGAGACAAATGGCAGTATTCATCC
ACAATTTTAAAAGAAAAGGGGGGATTGGGGGGTACAGTGCAGGGGAAAGAATAGTAGACATAATAGCAAC
AGACATACAAACTAAAGAATTACAAAAACAAATTACAAAAATTCAAAATTTTCGGGTTTATTACAGGGAC
AGCAGAGATCCACTTTGGCGCCGGCTCGAGGCCTGCAGGTGCAAAGATGGATAAAGTTTTAAACAGAGAG
GAATCTTTGCAGCTAATGGACCTTCTAGGTCTTGAAAGGAGTGGGAATTGGCTCCGGTGCCCGTCAGTGG
GCAGAGCGCACATCGCCCACAGTCCCCGAGAAGTTGGGGGGAGGGGTCGGCAATTGAACCGGTGCCTAGA
GAAGGTGGCGCGGGGTAAACTGGGAAAGTGATGTCGTGTACTGGCTCCGCCTTTTTCCCGAGGGTGGGGG
AGAACCGTATATAAGTGCAGTAGTCGCCGTGAACGTTCTTTTTCGCAACGGGTTTGCCGCCAGAACACAG
GTAAGTGCCGTGTGTGGTTCCCGCGGGCCTGGCCTCTTTACGGGTTATGGCCCTTGCGTGCCTTGAATTA
CTTCCACCTGGCTGCAGTACGTGATTCTTGATCCCGAGCTTCGGGTTGGAAGTGGGTGGGAGAGTTCGAG
GCCTTGCGCTTAAGGAGCCCCTTCGCCTCGTGCTTGAGTTGAGGCCTGGCCTGGGCGCTGGGGCCGCCGC
GTGCGAATCTGGTGGCACCTTCGCGCCTGTCTCGCTGCTTTCGATAAGTCTCTAGCCATTTAAAATTTTT
GATGACCTGCTGCGACGCTTTTTTTCTGGCAAGATAGTCTTGTAAATGCGGGCCAAGATCTGCACACTGG
TATTTCGGTTTTTGGGGCCGCGGGCGGCGACGGGGCCCGTGCGTCCCAGCGCACATGTTCGGCGAGGCGG
GGCCTGCGAGCGCGGCCACCGAGAATCGGACGGGGGTAGTCTCAAGCTGGCCGGCCTGCTCTGGTGCCTG
GCCTCGCGCCGCCGTGTATCGCCCCGCCCTGGGCGGCAAGGCTGGCCCGGTCGGCACCAGTTGCGTGAGC
GGAAAGATGGCCGCTTCCCGGCCCTGCTGCAGGGAGCTCAAAATGGAGGACGCGGCGCTCGGGAGAGCGG
GCGGGTGAGTCACCCACACAAAGGAAAAGGGCCTTTCCGTCCTCAGCCGTCGCTTCATGTGACTCCACGG
AGTACCGGGCGCCGTCCAGGCACCTCGATTAGTTCTCGAGCTTTTGGAGTACGTCGTCTTTAGGTTGGGG
GGAGGGGTTTTATGCGATGGAGTTTCCCCACACTGAGTGGGTGGAGACTGAAGTTAGGCCAGCTTGGCAC
TTGATGTAATTCTCCTTGGAATTTGCCCTTTTTGAGTTTGGATCTTGGTTCATTCTCAAGCCTCAGACAG
TGGTTCAAAGTTTTTTTCTTCCATTTCAGGTGTCGTGAGGCTAGCACCGCCACCATGTGCCCTAGAGGAT
ATCCAGAACAATCCAATTGGATGTCTTCTCCGCTGTACTCCACAGAGGTAGAACAGAAGTCCCAGGAGTC
AGTATCATTTAAAGATGTGACTGTGGGCTTCACCCAGGAGGAGTGGCAGCACCTGGACCCTAGTCAGAGG
GCTCTGTATAGAGATGTGATGCTGGAGAACTACAGCAACCTTGTCTCAGTGGGGTATTGTGTTCACAAAC
CAGAGGTGATCTTCAGGCTGCAACAAGGAGAAGAGCCATGGAAACAGGAGGAAGAATTCCCAAGCCAAAG
CTTTCCAGAAGTCTGGACAGCTGATCACCTGAAAGAGAGGAGCCAAGAAAACCAATCTAAACATTTGTGG
GAAGTTGTATTCATCAATAATGAAATGCTGACTAAGGAACAAGGTGATGTAATAGGAATACCATTTAATG
TGGATGTAAGTTCTTTTCCTTCCAGAAAAATGTTCTGTCAGTGTGATTCATGTGGAATGAGTTTCAACAC
TGTTTCAGAATTGGTTATCAGTAAGATAAACTATTTAGGAAAAAAGTCTGATGAATTTAATGCCTGTGGG
AAATTGTTACTCAATATTAAGCATGATGAAACTCATACTCAAGAGAAAAATGAAGTTTTGAAAAATAGGA
ACACACTGAGTCATCATGAGGAGACTTTGCAGCATGAGAAGATTCAAACTTTAGAGCACAATTTTGAATA
CAGTATATGTCAGGAAACCCTCCTTGAAAAGGCAGTATTCAATACACAGAAGAGAGAGAACGCAGAAGAG
AATAACTGTGATTATAATGAATTTGGGAGAACTTTGTGTGATAGTTCATCCCTCTTGTTCCATCAGATAT
CTCCGTCAAGGGACAATCACTATGAATTTAGTGATTGTGAGAAGTTCTTATGTGTGAAGTCCACCCTTTC
TAAACCTCATGGGGTATCTATGAAACACTATGATTGTGGTGAAAGTGGGAATAATTTCAGGAGGAAATTG
TGTCTGTCACACCTTCAGAAAGGTGATAAAGGAGAGAAACACTTTGAATGTAATGAATGTGGGAAAGCTT
TCTGGGAGAAGTCACATCTCACTCGACATCAGAGGGTGCACACAGGACAGAAACCCTTTCAATGTAATGA
ATGTGAAAAAGCTTTCTGGGATAAGTCAAACCTCACTAAACATCAAAGATCACACACAGGGGAGAAACCT
TTTGAATGCAATGAATGTGGGAAAGCCTTTAGCCATAAGTCAGCCCTCACATTACACCAGAGAACACATA
CAGGGGAGAAACCCTATCAATGTAATGCGTGTGGGAAAACTTTTTGCCAGAAATCTGACCTCACTAAACA
TCAGAGAACACACACAGGGCTGAAACCCTATGAATGTTATGAATGTGGAAAATCCTTCCGTGTGACTTCG
CACCTTAAAGTACACCAGAGAACTCACACAGGTGAGAAACCTTTTGAATGTCTTGAGTGTGGGAAATCCT
TTAGTGAAAAGTCAAATCTTACACAGCATCAGAGAATTCACATAGGAGATAAATCTTATGAATGTAATGC
ATGTGGGAAAACTTTCTACCACAAGTCATTACTCACCAGGCATCAGATAATTCATACAGGGTGGAAACCT
TATGAATGTTATGAATGTGGGAAAACCTTCTGCTTGAAGTCAGACCTCACAGTACATCAGAGAACACACA
CAGGGCAGAAACCCTTTGCATGTCCCGAATGTGGGAAATTCTTTAGCCATAAGTCAACCCTCTCTCAACA
TTATAGAACACACACAGGGGAGAAACCCTACGAATGTCATGAATGTGGAAAAATCTTTTACAATAAATCA
TACCTAACTAAACATAATAGAACACATACAGGGGAGAAACCCTATGAATGTAATGAATGTGGAAAAGCCT
TCTACCAGAAGTCACAACTCACTCAGCATCAGAGAATTCACATAGGGGAGAAACCCTATAAATGTAATGA
GTGTGGAAAAGCTTTCTGCCATAAGTCAGCTCTAATTGTACATCAGAGAACCCATACACAAGAAAAGCCC
TATAAATGTAATGAATGTGGAAAATCTTTCTGTGTAAAATCAGGACTTATTTTCCATGAGAGAAAGCACA
CGGGGGAGAAACCCTATGAATGCAATGAATGTGGGAAATTCTTCAGGCACAAATCATCACTCACAGTACA
TCACAGGGCTCACACAGGAGAGAAATCTTGTCAATGTAATGAATGTGGAAAAATCTTTTACCGTAAATCG
GAACTTGCTCAACATCAGAGATCACATACAGGGGAAAAGCCCTATGAATGTAACACATGCAGGAAAACTT
TCTCTCAAAAGTCAAATCTCATTGTACATCAGAGAAGACATATAGGAGAAAACCTTATGAATGAAATGGA
TATTAGAAATTTCCAGCCACAAGTCAGCCTCCATAATGCCTCAGAGTATTCACACTGTGGAGAAAGCCCT
GATGACATCCTGAATGTTCAGTAGTAATGAACTAGTCCGTAACTTGAAAGTATTTCGATTTCTTGGCTTT
ATATATCTTGTGGAAAGGACGAAGGTAGCCTCGGACAGCGTGGTCTACGCGTTAAGTCGACAATCAACCT
CTGGATTACAAAATTTGTGAAAGATTGACTGGTATTCTTAACTATGTTGCTCCTTTTACGCTATGTGGAT
ACGCTGCTTTAATGCCTTTGTATCATGCTATTGCTTCCCGTATGGCTTTCATTTTCTCCTCCTTGTATAA
ATCCTGGTTGCTGTCTCTTTATGAGGAGTTGTGGCCCGTTGTCAGGCAACGTGGCGTGGTGTGCACTGTG
TTTGCTGACGCAACCCCCACTGGTTGGGGCATTGCCACCACCTGTCAGCTCCTTTCCGGGACTTTCGCTT
TCCCCCTCCCTATTGCCACGGCGGAACTCATCGCCGCCTGCCTTGCCCGCTGCTGGACAGGGGCTCGGCT
GTTGGGCACTGACAATTCCGTGGTGTTGTCGGGGAAATCATCGTCCTTTCCTTGGCTGCTCGCCTGTGTT
GCCACCTGGATTCTGCGCGGGACGTCCTTCTGCTACGTCCCTTCGGCCCTCAATCCAGCGGACCTTCCTT
CCCGCGGCCTGCTGCCGGCTCTGCGGCCTCTTCCGCGTCTTCGCCTTCGCCCTCAGACGAGTCGGATCTC
CCTTTGGGCCGCCTCCCCGCGTCGACTTTAAGACCAATGACTTACAAGGCAGCTGTAGATCTTAGCCACT
TTTTAAAAGAAAAGGGGGGACTGGAAGGGCTAATTCACTCCCAACGAAGACAAGATCTGCTTTTTGCTTG
TACTGGGTCTCTCTGGTTAGACCAGATCTGAGCCTGGGAGCTCTCTGGCTAACTAGGGAACCCACTGCTT
AAGCCTCAATAAAGCTTGCCTTGAGTGCTTCAAGTAGTGTGTGCCCGTCTGTTGTGTGACTCTGGTAACT
AGAGATCCCTCAGACCCTTTTAGTCAGTGTGGAAAATCTCTAGCAGTACGTATAGTAGTTCATGTCATCT
TATTATTCAGTATTTATAACTTGCAAAGAAATGAATATCAGAGAGTGAGAGGAACTTGTTTATTGCAGCT
TATAATGGTTACAAATAAAGCAATAGCATCACAAATTTCACAAATAAAGCATTTTTTTCACTGCATTCTA
GTTGTGGTTTGTCCAAACTCATCAATGTATCTTATCATGTCTGGCTCTAGCTATCCCGCCCCTAACTCCG
CCCATCCCGCCCCTAACTCCGCCCAGTTCCGCCCATTCTCCGCCCCATGGCTGACTAATTTTTTTTATTT
ATGCAGAGGCCGAGGCCGCCTCGGCCTCTGAGCTATTCCAGAAGTAGTGAGGAGGCTTTTTTGGAGGCCT
AGGGACGTACCCAATTCGCCCTATAGTGAGTCGTATTACGCGCGCTCACTGGCCGTCGTTTTACAACGTC
GTGACTGGGAAAACCCTGGCGTTACCCAACTTAATCGCCTTGCAGCACATCCCCCTTTCGCCAGCTGGCG
TAATAGCGAAGAGGCCCGCACCGATCGCCCTTCCCAACAGTTGCGCAGCCTGAATGGCGAATGGG
[124 nt withheld, positions 8186-8309]
C
[91 nt withheld, positions 8311-8401]
A
[49 nt withheld, positions 8403-8451]
CCTTTGACGTTGGAGTCCACGTTCTTT
[37 nt withheld, positions 8479-8515]
ACCCTATCTCGGTCTATTCTTTTGATTTATAAGGGATTTTGCCGATTTCGGCCTATTGGTTAAAAAATGA
GCTGATTTAACAAAAATTTAACGCGAATTTTAACAAAATATTAACGCTTACAATTTAGGTGGCACTTTTC
GGGGAAATGTGCGCGGAACCCCTATTTGTTTATTTTTCTAAATACATTCAAATATGTATCCGCTCATGAG
ACAATAACCCTGATAAATGCTTCAATAATATTGAAAAAGGAAGAGTATGAGTATTCAACATTTCCGTGTC
GCCCTTATTCCCTTTTTTGCGGCATTTTGCCTTCCTGTTTTTGCTCACCCAGAAACGCTGGTGAAAGTAA
AAGATGCTGAAGATCAGTTGGGTGCACGAGTGGGTTACATCGAACTGGATCTCAACAGCGGTAAGATCCT
TGAGAGTTTTCGCCCCGAAGAACGTTTTCCAATGATGAGCACTTTTAAAGTTCTGCTATGTGGCGCGGTA
TTATCCCGTATTGACGCCGGGCAAGAGCAACTCGGTCGCCGCATACACTATTCTCAGAATGACTTGGTTG
AGTACTCACCAGTCACAGAAAAGCATCTTACGGATGGCATGACAGTAAGAGAATTATGCAGTGCTGCCAT
AACCATGAGTGATAACACTGCGGCCAACTTACTTCTGACAACGATCGGAGGACCGAAGGAGCTAACCGCT
TTTTTGCACAACATGGGGGATCATGTAACTCGCCTTGATCGTTGGGAACCGGAGCTGAATGAAGCCATAC
CAAACGACGAGCGTGACACCACGATGCCTGTAGCAATGGCAACAACGTTGCGCAAACTATTAACTGGCGA
ACTACTTACTCTAGCTTCCCGGCAACAATTAATAGACTGGATGGAGGCGGATAAAGTTGCAGGACCACTT
CTGCGCTCGGCCCTTCCGGCTGGCTGGTTTATTGCTGATAAATCTGGAGCCGGTGAGCGTGGGTCTCGCG
GTATCATTGCAGCACTGGGGCCAGATGGTAAGCCCTCCCGTATCGTAGTTATCTACACGACGGGGAGTCA
GGCAACTATGGATGAACGAAATAGACAGATCGCTGAGATAGGTGCCTCACTGATTAAGCATTGGTAACTG
TCAGACCAAGTTTACTCATATATACTTTAGATTGATTTAAAACTTCATTTTTAATTTAAAAGGATCTAGG
TGAAGATCCTTTTTGATAATCTCATGACCAAAATCCCTTAACGTGAGTTTTCGTTCCACTGAGCGTCAGA
CCCCGTAGAAAAGATCAAAGGATCTTCTTGAGATCCTTTTTTTCTGCGCGTAATCTGCTGCTTGCAAACA
AAAAAACCACCGCTACCAGCGGTGGTTTGTTTGCCGGATCAAGAGCTACCAACTCTTTTTCCGAAGGTAA
CTGGCTTCAGCAGAGCGCAGATACCAAATACTGTTCTTCTAGTGTAGCCGTAGTTAGGCCACCACTTCAA
GAACTCTGTAGCACCGCCTACATACCTCGCTCTGCTAATCCTGTTACCAGTGGCTGCTGCCAGTGGCGAT
AAGTCGTGTCTTACCGGGTTGGACTCAAGACGATAGTTACCGGATAAGGCGCAGCGGTCGGGCTGAACGG
GGGGTTCGTGCACACAGCCCAGCTTGGAGCGAACGACCTACACCGAACTGAGATACCTACAGCGTGAGCT
ATGAGAAAGCGCCACGCTTCCCGAAGGGAGAAAGGCGGACAGGTATCCGGTAAGCGGCAGGGTCGGAACA
GGAGAGCGCACGAGGGAGCTTCCAGGGGGAAACGCCTGGTATCTTTATAGTCCTGTCGGGTTTCGCCACC
TCTGACTTGAGCGTCGATTTTTGTGATGCTCGTCAGGGGGGCGGAGCCTATGGAAAAACGCCAGCAACGC
GGCCTTTTTACGGTTCCTGGCCTTTTGCTGGCCTTTTGCTCACATGTTCTTTCCTGCGTTATCCCCTGAT
TCTGTGGATAACCGTATTACCGCCTTTGAGTGAGCTGATACCGCTCGCCGCAGCCGAACGACCGAGCGCA
GCGAGTCAGTGAGCGAGGAAGCGGAAGAGCGCCCAATACGCAAACCGCCTCTCCCCGCGCGTTGGCCGAT
TCATTAATGCAGCTGGCACGACAGGTTTCCCGACTGGAAAGCGGGCAGTGAGCGCAACGCAATTAATGTG
AGTTAGCTCACTCATTAGGCACCCCAGGCTTTACACTTTATGCTTCCGGCTCGTATGTTGTGTGGAATTG
TGAGCGGATAACAATTTCACACAGGAAACAGCTATGACCATGATTACGCCAAGCGCGCAATTAACCCTCA
CTAAAGGGAACAAAAGCTGGAGCTGCAAGC
Features (pLannotate 1.2.2; 32 found; start..end, strand, type, name):
      5..231     +  promoter       RSV promoter: Rous sarcoma virus enhancer/promoter
    232..412     +  LTR            5' LTR (truncated): truncated 5' long terminal repeat (LTR) from HIV-1
    459..584     +  misc_feature   HIV-1 Ψ: packaging signal of human immunodeficiency virus type 1
    568..931     +  CDS            HIV-1 gag (fragment): gag protein from human immunodeficiency virus 1; gag
   1077..1310    +  misc_feature   RRE: The Rev response element (RRE) of HIV-1 allows for Rev-dependent mRNA export from the nucleus to the cytoplasm.
   1687..1713    +  CDS            Rev (fragment): human immunodeficiency virus 1 (HIV-1) Rev protein; rev; enhances nuclear export of unspliced and incompletely spliced viral mRNAs
   1720..1743    +  promoter       SV40 promoter (fragment): SV40 early promoter
   1744..1815    +  promoter       SV40 promoter (fragment): SV40 enhancer and early promoter
   1839..1974    +  rep_origin     SV40 ori: SV40 origin of replication
   2020..2616    +  CDS            PuroR (fragment): puromycin N-acetyltransferase; pac from Streptomyces; confers resistance to puromycin
   2665..2782    +  misc_feature   cPPT/CTS: central polypurine tract and central termination sequence of HIV-1
   2847..2913    +  CDS            small t antigen (fragment): SV40 (simian virus 40) small t antigen
   2920..4098    +  promoter       EF-1α promoter: strong constitutive promoter for human elongation factor EF-1α
   4178..5146    +  CDS            ZNF33A (fragment): ZN33A_HUMAN - Also known as KIAA0065, KOX31, ZNF11, ZNF11A, ZNF33. Experimental evidence at protein level: Swiss-Prot protein existence level 1. May be involved in transcriptional regulation. From Homo sapiens (Human).
   6491..6601    +  CDS            ZNF33A (fragment): ZN33A_HUMAN - Also known as KIAA0065, KOX31, ZNF11, ZNF11A, ZNF33. Experimental evidence at protein level: Swiss-Prot protein existence level 1. May be involved in transcriptional regulation. From Homo sapiens (Human).
   6617..6670    +  promoter       U6 promoter (fragment): RNA polymerase III promoter for human U6 snRNA
   6712..7300    +  misc_feature   WPRE: woodchuck hepatitis virus posttranscriptional regulatory element
   7351..7370    +  misc_feature   cPPT/CTS (fragment): central polypurine tract and central termination sequence of HIV-1
   7372..7605    +  LTR            3' LTR (ΔU3): self-inactivating 3' long terminal repeat (LTR) from HIV-1
   7683..7804    +  polyA_signal   SV40 poly(A) signal: SV40 polyadenylation signal
   7844..7979    +  rep_origin     SV40 ori: SV40 origin of replication
   8000..8018    -  promoter       T7 promoter: promoter for bacteriophage T7 RNA polymerase
   8026..8181    +  CDS            lacZα (fragment): LacZα fragment of β-galactosidase; lacZ fragment
   8186..8614    +  rep_origin     f1 ori (sequence partly withheld): f1 bacteriophage origin of replication; arrow indicates direction of (+) strand synthesis
   8667..8771    +  promoter       AmpR promoter: bla
   8772..9632    +  CDS            AmpR: β-lactamase; bla; confers resistance to ampicillin, carbenicillin, and related antibiotics
   9803..10391   +  rep_origin     ori: high-copy-number ColE1/pMB1/pBR322/pUC origin of replication
  10574..10666   +  CDS            lacI (fragment): lac repressor; lacI; The lac repressor binds to the lac operator to inhibit transcription in E. coli. This inhibition can be relieved by adding lactose or isopropyl-β-D-thiogalactopyranoside (IPTG).
  10679..10700   +  protein_bind   CAP binding site: CAP binding activates transcription in the presence of cAMP. E. coli catabolite activator protein
  10715..10745   +  promoter       lac promoter: promoter for the E. coli lac operon
  10749..10771   +  protein_bind   lac operator (fragment): The lac repressor binds to the lac operator to inhibit transcription in E. coli. This inhibition can be relieved by adding lactose or isopropyl-β-D-thiogalactopyranoside (IPTG). lac repressor encoded by lacI
  10814..10832   +  promoter       T3 promoter: promoter for bacteriophage T3 RNA polymerase
