[The description below was written by a language model from this plasmid's Addgene catalogue record and pLannotate feature annotations shown in this document.]
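Description:
TFORF0357 is a third-generation-style, self-inactivating lentiviral expression plasmid built on the pLX_TRC317 backbone and carrying the human zinc-finger gene ZNF33A as its open reading frame. It belongs to a barcoded transcription factor ORF collection. Each member carries a unique 24-bp barcode, so the overexpressed factor can be identified by sequencing in pooled screens. In bacteria the plasmid is maintained by a high-copy ColE1/pUC-type origin with ampicillin resistance (AmpR), and an f1 origin is also present. The depositor warns that recombination can occur, as is common for LTR-containing plasmids.

The viral genome is transcribed from an RSV promoter fused to a truncated HIV-1 5' LTR. This is followed by the Ψ packaging signal, a gag fragment, the Rev response element for Rev-dependent nuclear export, and a cPPT/CTS element that aids nuclear import. It ends in a ΔU3 3' LTR, which inactivates LTR promoter activity after integration, and an SV40 poly(A) signal lies downstream. Two cassettes sit inside the provirus. An SV40 early promoter drives puromycin N-acetyltransferase for selection of transduced mammalian cells. A strong constitutive EF-1α promoter drives the ZNF33A ORF, and a WPRE downstream enhances transcript stability and expression.

The automated annotation marks only the two ends of ZNF33A as fragments. The span between them is consistent with the roughly 2.6 kb insert, and the gap probably reflects imperfect matching across the repetitive zinc-finger region or the particular isoform. The barcode is not annotated in the feature table, so its exact position is not stated. The construct is intended for producing lentivirus to overexpress ZNF33A, for example in directed differentiation screens.
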