Addgene plasmid #142601: TFORF0357
Purpose: Lentiviral vector for overexpressing transcription factor ORFs with unique 24-bp barcodes. Barcodes facilitate identification of transcription factors in pooled screens.
Depositing lab: Feng Zhang. Depositing organization: Broad Institute. Publication: A transcription factor atlas of directed differentiation. Joung J, Ma S, Tay T, Geiger-Schuller KR, Kirchgatterer PC, Verdine VK, Guo B, Arias-Garcia MA, Allen WE, Singh A, Kuksenko O, Abudayyeh OO, Gootenberg JS, Fu Z, Macrae RK, Buenrostro JD, Regev A, Zhang F. Cell. 2023 Jan 5;186(1):209-229.e26. doi: 10.1016/j.cell.2022.11.026. PubMed 36608654.
Backbone
  Vector backbone: pLX_TRC317
  Backbone manufacturer: Broad Institute Genetic Perturbation Platform
  Backbone size w/o insert (bp): 8264
  Vector type: Mammalian Expression, Lentiviral
  Selectable markers: Puromycin
Growth in bacteria
  Bacterial resistance: Ampicillin, 100 μg/mL
  Growth temperature: 37°C
  Growth strain: NEB Stable
  Copy number: High Copy
Gene/Insert
  Gene/Insert name: ZNF33A
  Species: H. sapiens (human)
  Insert size (bp): 2591
  Entrez Gene: ZNF33A (a.k.a. KOX2, KOX31, KOX5, NF11A, ZNF11, ZNF11A, ZNF33, ZZAPK)
  Promoter: EF1a
  Cloning method: Unknown
  Sequencing primers: 5′ GGGTGGAGACTGAAGTTAGGCCAG; 3′ CACATAGCGTAAAAGGAGCAACATAG
Terms and licenses: Academic/Nonprofit Terms; Industry Terms: Not Available to Industry
Depositor comments: NM_001278173,ENST00000307441 . The transcription factor ORF portion of this plasmid was synthesized by Genewiz. Please test multiple small colonies in case of plasmid recombination. To make this collection available in a timely manner, a portion of this collection was not fully sequenced by Addgene. If an Addgene verified full plasmid sequence is not available, please contact us prior to placing an order to request the full sequence.
How to cite: TFORF0357 was a gift from Feng Zhang (Addgene plasmid # 142601 ; http://n2t.net/addgene:142601 ; RRID:Addgene_142601)
