>Addgene plasmid #142601 | TFORF0357 | depositor partial sequence | sequence record 279941 | Insert
ACCGCCACCATGTGCCCTAGAGGATATCCAGAACAATCCAATTGGATGTCTTCTCCGCTGTACTCCACAG
AGGTAGAACAGAAGTCCCAGGAGTCAGTATCATTTAAAGATGTGACTGTGGGCTTCACCCAGGAGGAGTG
GCAGCACCTGGACCCTAGTCAGAGGGCTCTGTATAGAGATGTGATGCTGGAGAACTACAGCAACCTTGTC
TCAGTGGGGTATTGTGTTCACAAACCAGAGGTGATCTTCAGGCTGCAACAAGGAGAAGAGCCATGGAAAC
AGGAGGAAGAATTCCCAAGCCAAAGCTTTCCAGAAGTCTGGACAGCTGATCACCTGAAAGAGAGGAGCCA
AGAAAACCAATCTAAACATTTGTGGGAAGTTGTATTCATCAATAATGAAATGCTGACTAAGGAACAAGGT
GATGTAATAGGAATACCATTTAATGTGGATGTAAGTTCTTTTCCTTCCAGAAAAATGTTCTGTCAGTGTG
ATTCATGTGGAATGAGTTTCAACACTGTTTCAGAATTGGTTATCAGTAAGATAAACTATTTAGGAAAAAA
GTCTGATGAATTTAATGCCTGTGGGAAATTGTTACTCAATATTAAGCATGATGAAACTCATACTCAAGAG
AAAAATGAAGTTTTGAAAAATAGGAACACACTGAGTCATCATGAGGAGACTTTGCAGCATGAGAAGATTC
AAACTTTAGAGCACAATTTTGAATACAGTATATGTCAGGAAACCCTCCTTGAAAAGGCAGTATTCAATAC
ACAGAAGAGAGAGAACGCAGAAGAGAATAACTGTGATTATAATGAATTTGGGAGAACTTTGTGTGATAGT
TCATCCCTCTTGTTCCATCAGATATCTCCGTCAAGGGACAATCACTATGAATTTAGTGATTGTGAGAAGT
TCTTATGTGTGAAGTCCACCCTTTCTAAACCTCATGGGGTATCTATGAAACACTATGATTGTGGTGAAAG
TGGGAATAATTTCAGGAGGAAATTGTGTCTGTCACACCTTCAGAAAGGTGATAAAGGAGAGAAACACTTT
GAATGTAATGAATGTGGGAAAGCTTTCTGGGAGAAGTCACATCTCACTCGACATCAGAGGGTGCACACAG
GACAGAAACCCTTTCAATGTAATGAATGTGAAAAAGCTTTCTGGGATAAGTCAAACCTCACTAAACATCA
AAGATCACACACAGGGGAGAAACCTTTTGAATGCAATGAATGTGGGAAAGCCTTTAGCCATAAGTCAGCC
CTCACATTACACCAGAGAACACATACAGGGGAGAAACCCTATCAATGTAATGCGTGTGGGAAAACTTTTT
GCCAGAAATCTGACCTCACTAAACATCAGAGAACACACACAGGGCTGAAACCCTATGAATGTTATGAATG
TGGAAAATCCTTCCGTGTGACTTCGCACCTTAAAGTACACCAGAGAACTCACACAGGTGAGAAACCTTTT
GAATGTCTTGAGTGTGGGAAATCCTTTAGTGAAAAGTCAAATCTTACACAGCATCAGAGAATTCACATAG
GAGATAAATCTTATGAATGTAATGCATGTGGGAAAACTTTCTACCACAAGTCATTACTCACCAGGCATCA
GATAATTCATACAGGGTGGAAACCTTATGAATGTTATGAATGTGGGAAAACCTTCTGCTTGAAGTCAGAC
CTCACAGTACATCAGAGAACACACACAGGGCAGAAACCCTTTGCATGTCCCGAATGTGGGAAATTCTTTA
GCCATAAGTCAACCCTCTCTCAACATTATAGAACACACACAGGGGAGAAACCCTACGAATGTCATGAATG
TGGAAAAATCTTTTACAATAAATCATACCTAACTAAACATAATAGAACACATACAGGGGAGAAACCCTAT
GAATGTAATGAATGTGGAAAAGCCTTCTACCAGAAGTCACAACTCACTCAGCATCAGAGAATTCACATAG
GGGAGAAACCCTATAAATGTAATGAGTGTGGAAAAGCTTTCTGCCATAAGTCAGCTCTAATTGTACATCA
GAGAACCCATACACAAGAAAAGCCCTATAAATGTAATGAATGTGGAAAATCTTTCTGTGTAAAATCAGGA
CTTATTTTCCATGAGAGAAAGCACACGGGGGAGAAACCCTATGAATGCAATGAATGTGGGAAATTCTTCA
GGCACAAATCATCACTCACAGTACATCACAGGGCTCACACAGGAGAGAAATCTTGTCAATGTAATGAATG
TGGAAAAATCTTTTACCGTAAATCGGAACTTGCTCAACATCAGAGATCACATACAGGGGAAAAGCCCTAT
GAATGTAACACATGCAGGAAAACTTTCTCTCAAAAGTCAAATCTCATTGTACATCAGAGAAGACATATAG
GAGAAAACCTTATGAATGAAATGGATATTAGAAATTTCCAGCCACAAGTCAGCCTCCATAATGCCTCAGA
GTATTCACACTGTGGAGAAAGCCCTGATGACATCCTGAATGTTCAGTAGTAATGAACTAGTCCGTAACTT
GAAAGTATTTCGATTTCTTGGCTTTATATATCTTGTGGAAAGGACGAAGGTAGCCTCGGACAGCGTGGTC
T
