>Addgene plasmid #142601 | TFORF0357 | depositor partial sequence | sequence record 279942 | Barcode
AGGTAGCCTCGGACAGCGTGGTCT
